>Addgene plasmid #53013 | pHL 1023 | addgene partial sequence | sequence record 83873 | GFP-R 5'-CCATCTAATTCAACAAGAATTGGGACAAC-3'
CCTTTACGCATTTTTTTTCCTCCTTAGTCGACAGTATCTTGTTATCCGCTCACAATGTCAATGTTATCCG
CTCACATTTATGACGTCAGGTGGCACTTTTCGGGGAAATGTGCGCGGAACCCCTATTTGTTTATTTTTCT
AAATACATTCAAATATGTATCCGCTCATGAGACAATAACCCTGATAAATGCTTCAATAATATTGAAAAAG
GAAGAGTATGAGTATTCAACATTTCCGTGTCGCCCTTATTCCCTTTTTTGCGGCATTTTGCCTTCCTGTT
TTTGCTCACCCAGAAACGCTGGTGAAAGTAAAAGATGCTGAAGATCAGTTGGGTGCACGAGTGGGTTACA
TCGAACTGGATCTCAACAGCGGTAAGATCCTTGAGAGTTTTCGCCCCGAAGAACGTTTTCCAATGATGAG
CACTTTTAAAGTTCTGCTATGTGGCGCGGTATTATCCCGTATTGACGCCGGGCAAGAGCAACTCGGTCGC
CGCATACACTATTCTCAGAATGACTTGGTTGAGTACTCACCAGTCACAGAAAAGCATCTTACGGATGGCA
TGACAGTAAGAGAATTATGCAGTGCTGCCATAACCATGAGTGATAACACTGCGGCCAACTTACTTCTGAC
AACGATCGGAGGACCGAAGGAGCTAACCGCTTTTTTGCACAACATGGGGGATCATGTAACTCGCCTTGAT
CGTTGGGAACCGGAGCTGAATGAAGCCATACCAAACGACGAGCGTGACACCACGATGCCTGTAGCAATGG
CAACAACGTTGCGCAAACTATTAACTGGCGAACTACTTACTCTAGCTTCC
