>Addgene plasmid #53013 | pHL 1023 | addgene partial sequence | sequence record 84138 | mCherry-R 5'-TTGGTCACCTTCAGCTTGG-3'
CGCCCTCGATCTCGAACTCGTGGCCGTTCACGGAGCCCTCCATGTGCACCTTGAAGCGCATGAACTCCTT
GATGATGGCCATGTTATCCTCCTCGCCCTTGCTCACCATTTTTTTTCCTCCTTACCCGGGAGTATCTCTA
TCACTGATAGGGATGTCAATCTCTATCACTGATAGGGAGGATCCTGAGCGGATACATATTTGAATGTATT
TAGAAAAATAAACAAAAGAGTTTGTAGAAACGCAAAAAGGCCATCCGTCAGGATGGCCTTCTGCTTAATT
TGATGCCTGGCAGTTTATGGCGGGCGTCCTGCCCGCCACCCTCCGGGCCGTTGCTTCGCAACGTTCAAAT
CCGCTCCCGGCGGATTTGTCCTACTCAGGAGAGCGTTCACCGACAAACAACAGATAAAACGAAAGGCCCA
GTCTTTCGACTGAGCCTTTCGTTTTATTTGATGCCTGGCAGTTCCCTACTCTCGCATGGGGAGACCCCAC
ACTACCATCGGCGCTACGGCGTTTCACTTCTGAGTTCGGCATGGGGTCAGGTGGGACCACCGCGCTACTG
CCGCCAGGCAAATTCTGTTTTATCAGACCGCTTCTGCGTTCTGATTTAATCTGTATCAGGCTGAAAATCT
TCTCTCATCCGCCAAAACAGCCAAGCTAGCTTTTATTTGTAGAGCTCATCCATGCCATGTGTAA
