>Addgene plasmid #53013 | pHL 1023 | addgene partial sequence | sequence record 84144 | mCherry-F 5'-ccccgtaatgcagaagaaga-3'
GTACCCCGAGGACGGCGCCCTGAAGGGCGAGATCAAGCAGAGGCTGAAGCTGAAGGACGGCGGCCACTAC
GACGCCGAGGTCAAGACCACCTACAAGGCCAAGAAGCCCGTGCAGCTTCCCGGCGCCTACAACGTCAACA
TCAAGCTGGACATCACCTCCCACAACGAGGACTACACCATCGTGGAACAGTACGAGCGCGCCGAGGGCCG
CCACTCAACCGGCGGCATGGACGAGCTGTACAAGTAAGGGCCCATGGTACGCGTGCTAGAGGCATCAAAT
AAAACGAAAGGCTCAGTCGAAAGACTGGGCCTTTCGTTTTATCTGTTGTTTGTCGGTGAACGCTCTCCTG
AGTAGGACAAATCCGCCGCCCTAGACCTAGGGCGTTCGGCTGCGGCGAGCGGTATCAGCTCACTCAAAGG
CGGTAATACGGTTATCCACAGAATCAGGGGATAACGCAGGAAAGAACATGTGAGCAAAAGGCCAGCAAAA
GGCCAGGAACCGTAAAAAGGCCGCGTTGCTGGCGTTTTTCCATAGGCTCCGCCCCCCTGACGAGCATCAC
AAAAATCGACGCTCAAGTCAGAGGTGGCGAAACCCGACAGGACTATAAAGATACCAGGCGTTTCCCCCTG
GAAGCTCCCTCGTGCGCTCTCCTGTTCCGACCCTGCCGCTTACCGGATACCTGTCCGCCTTTCTCCCTTC
GGGAAGCGTGGCGCTTTCTCATAGCTCACGCTGTAGGTATCTCAGTTCGGTGTAGGTCGTTCGCTCCAAG
CTGGGCTGTGTGCACGAACCCCCCGTTCAGCCCGACCGCTGCGCCTTATCCGGTAACTATCGTCTTGAGT
CCAACCCGGTAAGACACGACTTATCGCCACTGG
