[The description below was written by a language model from this plasmid's Addgene catalogue record.]
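Description:
pHL 1023 is a bacterial expression plasmid built for synthetic biology work in Escherichia coli. It carries two independently regulated fluorescent reporter cassettes. The backbone is listed as unknown and was made in the depositing laboratory, so the record does not identify the origin of replication. It does describe the plasmid as high copy and selected with ampicillin. No feature table is available, so terminators, ribosome binding sites and the relative orientation of the two cassettes cannot be described.

The first cassette places the red fluorescent protein mCherry under the PLtetO-1 promoter. The second places a gfp variant, designated "st7", under PLlacO-1. The record does not explain what "st7" denotes. Both promoters are well-known synthetic derivatives of the phage lambda PL promoter in which operator sites have been replaced. PLtetO-1 carries tet operators and is repressed by TetR, with induction by tetracycline analogues such as anhydrotetracycline. PLlacO-1 carries lac operators and is repressed by LacI, with induction by IPTG. In a host strain supplying these repressors, which the plasmid is not recorded as encoding, the two promoters can be tuned separately, and the red and green signals give distinct readouts of each one's output in the same cell.

The associated study compares small RNA signalling with transcription factor signalling. This suggests the plasmid served as a dual-colour reporter for quantitative measurements of gene regulation, although the record does not state its exact role in those experiments.
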