Addgene plasmid #53013: pHL 1023
Purpose: PLtetO-1:mCherry, PLlacO-1:gfp (st7)
Depositing lab: Han Lim. Depositing organization: University of California, Berkeley. Publication: Direct comparison of small RNA and transcription factor signaling. Hussein R, Lim HN. Nucleic Acids Res. 2012 May 22. 10.1093/nar/gks439 PubMed 22618873.
Backbone
  Vector backbone: unknown
  Backbone manufacturer: Lim lab
  Vector type: Bacterial Expression, Synthetic Biology
Growth in bacteria
  Bacterial resistance: Ampicillin, 100 μg/mL
  Growth temperature: 37°C
  Growth strain: DH5alpha
  Copy number: High Copy
Gene/Insert 1
  Gene/Insert name: mCherry
  Species: Synthetic
  Promoter: pLtetO-1
  Cloning method: Unknown
  Sequencing primers: 5′ unknown
Gene/Insert 2
  Gene/Insert name: gfp (st7)
  Species: Synthetic
  Promoter: pLlacO-1
  Cloning method: Unknown
  Sequencing primers: 5′ unknown; 3′ gfp-R
Terms and licenses: Academic/Nonprofit Terms; Industry Terms: Not Available to Industry
How to cite: pHL 1023 was a gift from Han Lim (Addgene plasmid # 53013 ; http://n2t.net/addgene:53013 ; RRID:Addgene_53013)
